>Addgene plasmid #62089 | pMuLE ENTR MCS L5-L4 | addgene full sequence | sequence record 347564 | Addgene NGS Result
AGTGAGCGAGGAAGCGGAAGAGCGCCCAATACGCAAACCGCCTCTCCCCGCGCGTTGGCCGATTCATTAA
TGCAGCTGGCACGACAGGTTTCCCGACTGGAAAGCGGGCAGTGAGCGCAACGCAATTAATACGCGTACCG
CTAGCCAGGAAGAGTTTGTAGAAACGCAAAAAGGCCATCCGTCAGGATGGCCTTCTGCTTAGTTTGATGC
CTGGCAGTTTATGGCGGGCGTCCTGCCCGCCACCCTCCGGGCCGTTGCTTCACAACGTTCAAATCCGCTC
CCGGCGGATTTGTCCTACTCAGGAGAGCGTTCACCGACAAACAACAGATAAAACGAAAGGCCCAGTCTTC
CGACTGAGCCTTTCGTTTTATTTGATGCCTGGCAGTTCCCTACTCTCGCGTTAACGCTAGCATGGATGTT
TTCCCAGTCACGACGTTGTAAAACGACGGCCAGTCTTAAGCTCGGGCCCCAAATAATGATTTTATTTTGA
CTGATAGTGACCTGTTCGTTGCAACAAATTGATGAGCAATGCTTTTTTATAATGCCAACTTTGTATACAA
AAGTTGGGAGACCCAAGCTTGGTACCGAGCTCGGATCCACTAGTAACGGCCGCCAGTGTGCTGGAATTCT
GCAGATATCCATCACACTGGCGGCCGCTCGAGCATGCATCTAGAGGCACCCAACTTTTCTATACAAAGTT
GGCATTATAAGAAAGCATTGCTTATCAATTTGTTGCAACGAACAGGTCACTATCAGTCAAAATAAAATCA
TTATTTGCCATCCAGCTGCAGGGCGGCCGCGATATCCCCTATAGTGAGTCGTATTACATGGTCATAGCTG
TTTCCTGGCAGCTCTGGCCCGTGTCTCAAAATCTCTGATGTTACATTGCACAAGATAAAAATATATCATC
ATGAACAATAAAACTGTCTGCTTACATAAACAGTAATACAAGGGGTGTTATGAGCCATATTCAACGGGAA
ACGTCGAGGCCGCGATTAAATTCCAACATGGATGCTGATTTATATGGGTATAAATGGGCTCGCGATAATG
TCGGGCAATCAGGTGCGACAATCTATCGCTTGTATGGGAAGCCCGATGCGCCAGAGTTGTTTCTGAAACA
TGGCAAAGGTAGCGTTGCCAATGATGTTACAGATGAGATGGTCAGACTAAACTGGCTGACGGAATTTATG
CCTCTTCCGACCATCAAGCATTTTATCCGTACTCCTGATGATGCATGGTTACTCACCACTGCGATCCCCG
GAAAAACAGCATTCCAGGTATTAGAAGAATATCCTGATTCAGGTGAAAATATTGTTGATGCGCTGGCAGT
GTTCCTGCGCCGGTTGCATTCGATTCCTGTTTGTAATTGTCCTTTTAACAGCGATCGCGTATTTCGTCTC
GCTCAGGCGCAATCACGAATGAATAACGGTTTGGTTGATGCGAGTGATTTTGATGACGAGCGTAATGGCT
GGCCTGTTGAACAAGTCTGGAAAGAAATGCATAAACTTTTGCCATTCTCACCGGATTCAGTCGTCACTCA
TGGTGATTTCTCACTTGATAACCTTATTTTTGACGAGGGGAAATTAATAGGTTGTATTGATGTTGGACGA
GTCGGAATCGCAGACCGATACCAGGATCTTGCCATCCTATGGAACTGCCTCGGTGAGTTTTCTCCTTCAT
TACAGAAACGGCTTTTTCAAAAATATGGTATTGATAATCCTGATATGAATAAATTGCAGTTTCATTTGAT
GCTCGATGAGTTTTTCTAATCAGAATTGGTTAATTGGTTGTAACACTGGCAGAGCATTACGCTGACTTGA
CGGGACGGCGCAAGCTCATGACCAAAATCCCTTAACGTGAGTTACGCGTCGTTCCACTGAGCGTCAGACC
CCGTAGAAAAGATCAAAGGATCTTCTTGAGATCCTTTTTTTCTGCGCGTAATCTGCTGCTTGCAAACAAA
AAAACCACCGCTACCAGCGGTGGTTTGTTTGCCGGATCAAGAGCTACCAACTCTTTTTCCGAAGGTAACT
GGCTTCAGCAGAGCGCAGATACCAAATACTGTTCTTCTAGTGTAGCCGTAGTTAGGCCACCACTTCAAGA
ACTCTGTAGCACCGCCTACATACCTCGCTCTGCTAATCCTGTTACCAGTGGCTGCTGCCAGTGGCGATAA
GTCGTGTCTTACCGGGTTGGACTCAAGACGATAGTTACCGGATAAGGCGCAGCGGTCGGGCTGAACGGGG
GGTTCGTGCACACAGCCCAGCTTGGAGCGAACGACCTACACCGAACTGAGATACCTACAGCGTGAGCTAT
GAGAAAGCGCCACGCTTCCCGAAGGGAGAAAGGCGGACAGGTATCCGGTAAGCGGCAGGGTCGGAACAGG
AGAGCGCACGAGGGAGCTTCCAGGGGGAAACGCCTGGTATCTTTATAGTCCTGTCGGGTTTCGCCACCTC
TGACTTGAGCGTCGATTTTTGTGATGCTCGTCAGGGGGGCGGAGCCTATGGAAAAACGCCAGCAACGCGG
CCTTTTTACGGTTCCTGGCCTTTTGCTGGCCTTTTGCTCACATGTTCTTTCCTGCGTTATCCCCTGATTC
TGTGGATAACCGTATTACCGCCTTTGAGTGAGCTGATACCGCTCGCCGCAGCCGAACGACCGAGCGCAGC
GAGTC
Features (pLannotate 1.2.2; 9 found; start..end, strand, type, name):
     22..114     +  CDS            lacI (fragment): lac repressor; lacI; The lac repressor binds to the lac operator to inhibit transcription in E. coli. This inhibition can be relieved by adding lactose or isopropyl-β-D-thiogalactopyranoside (IPTG).
    169..196     -  terminator     rrnB T2 terminator: transcription terminator T2 from the E. coli rrnB gene
    328..371     +  terminator     rrnB T1 terminator: Escherichia coli rrnB; transcription terminator T1 from the E. coli rrnB gene
    418..454     -  CDS            lacZα (fragment): LacZα fragment of β-galactosidase; lacZ fragment
    471..566     +  protein_bind   attL5: mutant version of attL; recombination site for the Gateway® LR reaction LR Clonase™
    681..776     -  protein_bind   attL4: mutant version of attL; recombination site for the Gateway® LR reaction LR Clonase™
    808..826     -  promoter       T7 promoter: promoter for bacteriophage T7 RNA polymerase
    960..1769    +  CDS            KanR: aminoglycoside phosphotransferase; aph(3')-Ia; confers resistance to kanamycin in bacteria or G418 (Geneticin®) in eukaryotes
   1916..2504    +  rep_origin     ori: high-copy-number ColE1/pMB1/pBR322/pUC origin of replication
