[The description below was written by a language model from this plasmid's Addgene catalogue record and pLannotate feature annotations shown in this document.]
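Description:
pMuLE ENTR MCS L5-L4 is an empty Gateway entry vector from the MuLE (Multiple Lentiviral Expression) modular cloning system, built for MultiSite Gateway assembly rather than for direct expression. It is a small plasmid of about 2.7 kb. It replicates in E. coli from a high-copy ColE1/pUC-type origin and is selected with kanamycin through an aminoglycoside phosphotransferase (KanR) gene. The record does not name a parental backbone, although the layout resembles standard Gateway entry plasmids. The rrnB T1 and T2 transcription terminators sit upstream of the recombination cassette, where they limit read-through from plasmid sequences into the cloned region. A T7 promoter lies just outside the attL4 site. The short lacI and lacZα fragments that were annotated are probably non-functional remnants of earlier cloning steps.

The functional core is a pair of mutant attL sites, attL5 and attL4, in opposite orientations. They flank a roughly 100 bp interval that is unannotated in the feature table and corresponds to the multiple cloning site described in the catalogue entry. There is no insert, promoter, or reporter between the sites. Users clone their own element, such as an expression cassette, into the MCS. In an LR Clonase reaction, the attL5/attL4 specificity determines the position and orientation that this module takes relative to other entry clones carrying complementary att sites. Several elements can thereby be assembled in a defined order into one destination vector, which in the MuLE system is a lentiviral backbone. This supports combinatorial genetic manipulation of mammalian cells from a single virus. The entry vector itself carries no lentiviral elements.
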