Addgene plasmid #62089: pMuLE ENTR MCS L5-L4
Purpose: (Empty Backbone) MuLE (Multiple Lentiviral Expression) Entry vector containing a multiple cloning site. Compatible with MultiSite Gateway cloning
Depositing lab: Ian Frew. Depositing organization: University of Zurich. Publication: A versatile modular vector system for rapid combinatorial mammalian genetics. Albers J, Danzer C, Rechsteiner M, Lehmann H, Brandt LP, Hejhal T, Catalano A, Busenhart P, Goncalves AF, Brandt S, Bode PK, Bode-Lesniewska B, Wild PJ, Frew IJ. J Clin Invest. 2015 Mar 9. pii: 79743. doi: 10.1172/JCI79743. PubMed 25751063.
Backbone
  Vector backbone: N/A
  Vector type: Mammalian Expression ; MuLE Gateway Entry Vector
Growth in bacteria
  Bacterial resistance: Kanamycin, 50 μg/mL
  Growth temperature: 37°C
  Growth strain: DH5alpha
  Copy number: High Copy
Gene/Insert
  Gene/Insert name: None
Terms and licenses: Academic/Nonprofit Terms; Industry Terms: Not Available to Industry
How to cite: pMuLE ENTR MCS L5-L4 was a gift from Ian Frew (Addgene plasmid # 62089 ; http://n2t.net/addgene:62089 ; RRID:Addgene_62089)
