>Addgene plasmid #62089 | pMuLE ENTR MCS L5-L4 | addgene partial sequence | sequence record 114389 | Kan-R 5'-ATCGCGAGCCCATTTATACC-3'
TCGCGGCCTCGACGTTTCCCGTTGAATATGGCTCATAACACCCCTTGTATTACTGTTTATGTAAGCAGAC
AGTTTTATTGTTCATGATGATATATTTTTATCTTGTGCAATGTAACATCAGAGATTTTGAGACACGGGCC
AGAGCTGCCAGGAAACAGCTATGACCATGTAATACGACTCACTATAGGGGATATCGCGGCCGCCCTGCAG
CTGGATGGCAAATAATGATTTTATTTTGACTGATAGTGACCTGTTCGTTGCAACAAATTGATAAGCAATG
CTTTCTTATAATGCCAACTTTGTATAGAAAAGTTGGGTGCCTCTAGATGCATGCTCGAGCGG
