>Addgene plasmid #62089 | pMuLE ENTR MCS L5-L4 | addgene partial sequence | sequence record 114392 | pBR322ori-F 5'-GGGAAACGCCTGGTATCTTT-3'
TCTGACTTGAGCGTCGATTTTTGTGATGCTCGTCAGGGGGGCGGAGCCTATGGAAAAACGCCAGCAACGC
GGCCTTTTTACGGTTCCTGGCCTTTTGCTGGCCTTTTGCTCACATGTTCTTTCCTGCGTTATCCCCTGAT
TCTGTGGATAACCGTATTACCGCCTTTGAGTGAGCTGATACCGCTCGCCGCAGCCGAACGACCGAGCGCA
GCGAGTCAGTGAGCGAGGAAGCGGAAGAGCGCCCAATACGCAAACCGCCTCTCCCCGCGCGTTGGCCGAT
TCATTAATGCAGCTGGCACGACAGGTTTCCCGACTGGAAAGCGGGCAGTGAGCGCAACGCAATTAATACG
CGTACCGCTAGCCAGGAAGAGTTTGTAGAAACGCAAAAAGGCCATCCGTCAGGATGGCCTTCTGCTTAGT
TTGATGCCTGGCAGTTTATGGCGGGCGTCCTGCCCGCCACCCTCCGGGCCGTTGCTTCACAACGTTCAAA
TCCGCTCCCGGCGGATTTGTCCTACTCAGGAGAGCGTTCACCGACAAACAACAGATAAAACGAAAGGCCC
AGTCTTCCGACTGAGCCTTTCGTTTTATTTGATGCCTGGCAGTTCCCTACTCTCGCGTTAACGCTAGCAT
GGATGTTTTCCCAGTCACGACGTTGTAAAACGACGGCCAGTCTTAAGCTCGGGCCCCAAATAATGA
