>Addgene plasmid #62089 | pMuLE ENTR MCS L5-L4 | addgene partial sequence | sequence record 115199 | M13-F20 5'-TGTAAAACGACGGCCAGT-3'
ATAGTGACCTGTTCGTTGCAACAAATTGATGAGCAATGCTTTTTTATAATGCCAACTTTGTATACAAAAG
TTGGGAGACCCAAGCTTGGTACCGAGCTCGGATCCACTAGTAACGGCCGCCAGTGTGCTGGAATTCTGCA
NATATCCATCACANTGGCGGCAG
